Addgene plasmid #128060: pScarlet-N1
Purpose: (Empty Backbone) Mammalian expression vector for C terminal mScarlet-I fusions
Depositing lab: Oskar Laur. Depositing organization: Emory University.
Backbone
  Vector backbone: pEGFP-N1
  Vector type: Mammalian Expression
  Tag / fusion protein: mScarlet-I (C terminal on backbone)
Growth in bacteria
  Bacterial resistance: Kanamycin, 50 μg/mL
  Growth temperature: 37°C
  Growth strain: DH5alpha
  Copy number: High Copy
Gene/Insert
  Gene/Insert name: None
  Tag / fusion protein: mScarlet-I (C terminal on backbone)
Terms and licenses: Academic/Nonprofit Terms; Industry Terms: Not Available to Industry
How to cite: pScarlet-N1 was a gift from Oskar Laur (Addgene plasmid # 128060 ; http://n2t.net/addgene:128060 ; RRID:Addgene_128060)
