[The description below was written by a language model from this plasmid's Addgene catalogue record and pLannotate feature annotations shown in this document.]
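Description:
pScarlet-N1 is an empty mammalian expression backbone derived from pEGFP-N1, in which the fluorescent protein position is occupied by mScarlet-I, a rapidly maturing monomeric red fluorescent protein. The sequenced plasmid is about 4.7 kb. It replicates in E. coli from a high-copy ColE1/pUC-type origin and is selected with kanamycin. An f1 bacteriophage origin is also present, which in principle permits single-stranded DNA production.

The expression cassette consists of the human cytomegalovirus immediate early enhancer and promoter, followed by a multiple cloning site, the mScarlet-I coding sequence and an SV40 polyadenylation signal. No insert is present. A gene of interest cloned into the multiple cloning site, in frame and without a stop codon, is expressed with mScarlet-I fused to its C terminus. This suits the vector to live-cell imaging and localisation studies of tagged proteins in transfected mammalian cells.

The selection cassette follows the dual-purpose design typical of this vector family. The Tn5 NeoR/KanR aminoglycoside phosphotransferase gene sits downstream of both a bacterial (bla) promoter and the SV40 enhancer/early promoter, and it is terminated by the HSV thymidine kinase polyadenylation signal. The same gene therefore confers kanamycin resistance in bacteria and can support G418 selection of stably transfected mammalian cells. The short annotated fragments of SV40 large T antigen, ble and the bGH polyadenylation signal are most likely automated partial matches to sequence flanking the SV40 and Tn5-derived elements, rather than functional parts.
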