Features (pLannotate 1.2.2; 14 found; start..end, strand, type, name):
     61..364     +  enhancer       CMV enhancer: human cytomegalovirus immediate early enhancer
    365..568     +  promoter       CMV promoter: human cytomegalovirus (CMV) immediate early promoter
    591..671     +  misc_feature   MCS: multiple cloning site
    679..1374    +  CDS            mScarlet-I: mScarlet-I is a basic (constitutively fluorescent) red fluorescent protein published in 2016, derived from synthetic construct. It is reported to be a rapidly-maturing monomer with moderate acid sensitivity.
   1394..1477    +  CDS            large T antigen (fragment): large T antigen from SV40 (simian virus 40)
   1500..1621    +  polyA_signal   SV40 poly(A) signal: SV40 polyadenylation signal
   1655..2083    -  rep_origin     f1 ori (sequence partly withheld): f1 bacteriophage origin of replication; arrow indicates direction of (+) strand synthesis
   2110..2214    +  promoter       AmpR promoter: bla
   2216..2573    +  promoter       SV40 promoter: SV40 enhancer and early promoter
   2608..3402    +  CDS            NeoR/KanR: aminoglycoside phosphotransferase from Tn5; aph(3')-II (or nptII); confers resistance to neomycin, kanamycin, and G418 (Geneticin®)
   3423..3575    +  CDS            ble (fragment): BLE_KLEPN - Experimental evidence at protein level: Swiss-Prot protein existence level 1. Binding protein with a strong affinity to the bleomycin family of antibiotics. Binds to CL990; an antimitotic-antibiotic compound. From Klebsiella pneumoniae.
   3634..3681    +  polyA_signal   HSV TK poly(A) signal: herpes simplex virus thymidine kinase polyadenylation signal (Cole and Stacy, 1985)
   3772..3788    -  polyA_signal   bGH poly(A) signal (fragment): bovine growth hormone polyadenylation signal
   4010..4598    +  rep_origin     ori: high-copy-number ColE1/pMB1/pBR322/pUC origin of replication
>Addgene plasmid #128060 | pScarlet-N1 | addgene full sequence | sequence record 255112 | Addgene NGS Result
TAGTTATTAATAGTAATCAATTACGGGGTCATTAGTTCATAGCCCATATATGGAGTTCCGCGTTACATAA
CTTACGGTAAATGGCCCGCCTGGCTGACCGCCCAACGACCCCCGCCCATTGACGTCAATAATGACGTATG
TTCCCATAGTAACGCCAATAGGGACTTTCCATTGACGTCAATGGGTGGAGTATTTACGGTAAACTGCCCA
CTTGGCAGTACATCAAGTGTATCATATGCCAAGTACGCCCCCTATTGACGTCAATGACGGTAAATGGCCC
GCCTGGCATTATGCCCAGTACATGACCTTATGGGACTTTCCTACTTGGCAGTACATCTACGTATTAGTCA
TCGCTATTACCATGGTGATGCGGTTTTGGCAGTACATCAATGGGCGTGGATAGCGGTTTGACTCACGGGG
ATTTCCAAGTCTCCACCCCATTGACGTCAATGGGAGTTTGTTTTGGCACCAAAATCAACGGGACTTTCCA
AAATGTCGTAACAACTCCGCCCCATTGACGCAAATGGGCGGTAGGCGTGTACGGTGGGAGGTCTATATAA
GCAGAGCTGGTTTAGTGAACCGTCAGATCCGCTAGCGCTACCGGACTCAGATCTCGAGCTCAAGCTTCGA
ATTCTGCAGTCGACGGTACCGCGGGCCCGGGATCCACCGGTCGCCACCATGGTGAGCAAGGGCGAGGCAG
TGATCAAGGAGTTCATGCGGTTCAAGGTGCACATGGAGGGCTCCATGAACGGCCACGAGTTCGAGATCGA
GGGCGAGGGCGAGGGCCGCCCCTACGAGGGCACCCAGACCGCCAAGCTGAAGGTGACCAAGGGTGGCCCC
CTGCCCTTCTCCTGGGACATCCTGTCCCCTCAGTTCATGTACGGCTCCAGGGCCTTCATCAAGCACCCCG
CCGACATCCCCGACTACTATAAGCAGTCCTTCCCCGAGGGCTTCAAGTGGGAGCGCGTGATGAACTTCGA
GGACGGCGGCGCCGTGACCGTGACCCAGGACACCTCCCTGGAGGACGGCACCCTGATCTACAAGGTGAAG
CTCCGCGGCACCAACTTCCCTCCTGACGGCCCCGTAATGCAGAAGAAGACAATGGGCTGGGAAGCGTCCA
CCGAGCGGTTGTACCCCGAGGACGGCGTGCTGAAGGGCGACATTAAGATGGCCCTGCGCCTGAAGGACGG
CGGCCGCTACCTGGCGGACTTCAAGACCACCTACAAGGCCAAGAAGCCCGTGCAGATGCCCGGCGCCTAC
AACGTCGACCGCAAGTTGGACATCACCTCCCACAACGAGGACTACACCGTGGTGGAACAGTACGAACGCT
CCGAGGGCCGCCACTCCACCGGCGGCATGGACGAGCTGTACAAGTAAAGCGGCCGCGACTCTAGATCATA
ATCAGCCATACCACATTTGTAGAGGTTTTACTTGCTTTAAAAAACCTCCCACACCTCCCCCTGAACCTGA
AACATAAAATGAATGCAATTGTTGTTGTTAACTTGTTTATTGCAGCTTATAATGGTTACAAATAAAGCAA
TAGCATCACAAATTTCACAAATAAAGCATTTTTTTCACTGCATTCTAGTTGTGGTTTGTCCAAACTCATC
AATGTATCTTAAGGCGTAAATTGTAAGCGTTAATATTTTGTTAAAATTCGCGTTAAATTTTTGTTAAATC
AGCTCATTTTTTAACCAATAGGCCGAAATCGGCAAAATCCCTTATAAATCAAAAGAATAGACCGAGATAG
GGT
[37 nt withheld, positions 1754-1790]
AAAGAACGTGGACTCCAACGTCAAAGG
[49 nt withheld, positions 1818-1866]
T
[91 nt withheld, positions 1868-1958]
G
[124 nt withheld, positions 1960-2083]
CAGGTGGCACTTTTCGGGGAAATGTGCGCGGAACCCCTATTTGTTTATTTTTCTAAATACATTCAAATAT
GTATCCGCTCATGAGACAATAACCCTGATAAATGCTTCAATAATATTGAAAAAGGAAGAGTCCTGAGGCG
GAAAGAACCAGCTGTGGAATGTGTGTCAGTTAGGGTGTGGAAAGTCCCCAGGCTCCCCAGCAGGCAGAAG
TATGCAAAGCATGCATCTCAATTAGTCAGCAACCAGGTGTGGAAAGTCCCCAGGCTCCCCAGCAGGCAGA
AGTATGCAAAGCATGCATCTCAATTAGTCAGCAACCATAGTCCCGCCCCTAACTCCGCCCATCCCGCCCC
TAACTCCGCCCAGTTCCGCCCATTCTCCGCCCCATGGCTGACTAATTTTTTTTATTTATGCAGAGGCCGA
GGCCGCCTCGGCCTCTGAGCTATTCCAGAAGTAGTGAGGAGGCTTTTTTGGAGGCCTAGGCTTTTGCAAA
GATCGATCAAGAGACAGGATGAGGATCGTTTCGCATGATTGAACAAGATGGATTGCACGCAGGTTCTCCG
GCCGCTTGGGTGGAGAGGCTATTCGGCTATGACTGGGCACAACAGACAATCGGCTGCTCTGATGCCGCCG
TGTTCCGGCTGTCAGCGCAGGGGCGCCCGGTTCTTTTTGTCAAGACCGACCTGTCCGGTGCCCTGAATGA
ACTGCAAGACGAGGCAGCGCGGCTATCGTGGCTGGCCACGACGGGCGTTCCTTGCGCAGCTGTGCTCGAC
GTTGTCACTGAAGCGGGAAGGGACTGGCTGCTATTGGGCGAAGTGCCGGGGCAGGATCTCCTGTCATCTC
ACCTTGCTCCTGCCGAGAAAGTATCCATCATGGCTGATGCAATGCGGCGGCTGCATACGCTTGATCCGGC
TACCTGCCCATTCGACCACCAAGCGAAACATCGCATCGAGCGAGCACGTACTCGGATGGAAGCCGGTCTT
GTCGATCAGGATGATCTGGACGAAGAGCATCAGGGGCTCGCGCCAGCCGAACTGTTCGCCAGGCTCAAGG
CGAGCATGCCCGACGGCGAGGATCTCGTCGTGACCCATGGCGATGCCTGCTTGCCGAATATCATGGTGGA
AAATGGCCGCTTTTCTGGATTCATCGACTGTGGCCGGCTGGGTGTGGCGGACCGCTATCAGGACATAGCG
TTGGCTACCCGTGATATTGCTGAAGAGCTTGGCGGCGAATGGGCTGACCGCTTCCTCGTGCTTTACGGTA
TCGCCGCTCCCGATTCGCAGCGCATCGCCTTCTATCGCCTTCTTGACGAGTTCTTCTGAGCGGGACTCTG
GGGTTCGAAATGACCGACCAAGCGACGCCCAACCTGCCATCACGAGATTTCGATTCCACCGCCGCCTTCT
ATGAAAGGTTGGGCTTCGGAATCGTTTTCCGGGACGCCGGCTGGATGATCCTCCAGCGCGGGGATCTCAT
GCTGGAGTTCTTCGCCCACCCTAGGGGGAGGCTAACTGAAACACGGAAGGAGACAATACCGGAAGGAACC
CGCGCTATGACGGCAATAAAAAGACAGAATAAAACGCACGGTGTTGGGTCGTTTGTTCATAAACGCGGGG
TTCGGTCCCAGGGCTGGCACTCTGTCGATACCCCACCGAGACCCCATTGGGGCCAATACGCCCGCGTTTC
TTCCTTTTCCCCACCCCACCCCCCAAGTTCGGGTGAAGGCCCAGGGCTCGCAGCCAACGTCGGGGCGGCA
GGCCCTGCCATAGCCTCAGGTTACTCATATATACTTTAGATTGATTTAAAACTTCATTTTTAATTTAAAA
GGATCTAGGTGAAGATCCTTTTTGATAATCTCATGACCAAAATCCCTTAACGTGAGTTTTCGTTCCACTG
AGCGTCAGACCCCGTAGAAAAGATCAAAGGATCTTCTTGAGATCCTTTTTTTCTGCGCGTAATCTGCTGC
TTGCAAACAAAAAAACCACCGCTACCAGCGGTGGTTTGTTTGCCGGATCAAGAGCTACCAACTCTTTTTC
CGAAGGTAACTGGCTTCAGCAGAGCGCAGATACCAAATACTGTTCTTCTAGTGTAGCCGTAGTTAGGCCA
CCACTTCAAGAACTCTGTAGCACCGCCTACATACCTCGCTCTGCTAATCCTGTTACCAGTGGCTGCTGCC
AGTGGCGATAAGTCGTGTCTTACCGGGTTGGACTCAAGACGATAGTTACCGGATAAGGCGCAGCGGTCGG
GCTGAACGGGGGGTTCGTGCACACAGCCCAGCTTGGAGCGAACGACCTACACCGAACTGAGATACCTACA
GCGTGAGCTATGAGAAAGCGCCACGCTTCCCGAAGGGAGAAAGGCGGACAGGTATCCGGTAAGCGGCAGG
GTCGGAACAGGAGAGCGCACGAGGGAGCTTCCAGGGGGAAACGCCTGGTATCTTTATAGTCCTGTCGGGT
TTCGCCACCTCTGACTTGAGCGTCGATTTTTGTGATGCTCGTCAGGGGGGCGGAGCCTATGGAAAAACGC
CAGCAACGCGGCCTTTTTACGGTTCCTGGCCTTTTGCTGGCCTTTTGCTCACATGTTCTTTCCTGCGTTA
TCCCCTGATTCTGTGGATAACCGTATTACCGCCATGCAT
